Addgene plasmid #135421: pAAV-syn-FLEX-axon-jYCaMP1s
Purpose: Axon-targeted yellow protein calcium sensor expressed under human Synapsin1 promoter, Cre mediated flip-excision switch, for AAV production or direct transfection, slow variant
Depositing lab: Kaspar Podgorski. Publication: jYCaMP: an optimized calcium indicator for two-photon imaging at fiber laser wavelengths. Mohr MA, Bushey D, Aggarwal A, Marvin JS, Kim JJ, Marquez EJ, Liang Y, Patel R, Macklin JJ, Lee CY, Tsang A, Tsegaye G, Ahrens AM, Chen JL, Kim DS, Wong AM, Looger LL, Schreiter ER, Podgorski K. Nat Methods. 2020 May 25. pii: 10.1038/s41592-020-0835-7. doi: 10.1038/s41592-020-0835-7. PubMed 32451475.
Backbone
  Vector backbone: pAAV
  Backbone size w/o insert (bp): 5317
  Total vector size (bp): 6563
  Vector type: Mammalian Expression, AAV
Growth in bacteria
  Bacterial resistance: Ampicillin, 100 μg/mL
  Growth temperature: 37°C
  Growth strain: NEB Stable
  Copy number: High Copy
Gene/Insert
  Gene/Insert name: jYCaMP1s
  Species: Synthetic
  Insert size (bp): 1246
  Promoter: hSyn
  Tag / fusion protein: GAP43 axon targeting sequence (N terminal on insert)
  Cloning method: Gibson Cloning
  Sequencing primers: 5′ TACTAGTGGTACCACCGGTGATATCgccaccATGGTCGACTCATCACG; 3′ atgcTATACGAAGTTATACTAGTGCTAGCGGATCCTACTTCGCTGTCATCATttgtacaaactc
Resource information
  A portion of this plasmid was derived from a plasmid made by: GENIE Project, Janelia Research Campus
Terms and licenses: Academic/Nonprofit Terms; Industry Terms: Not Available to Industry
How to cite: pAAV-syn-FLEX-axon-jYCaMP1s was a gift from Kaspar Podgorski (Addgene plasmid # 135421 ; http://n2t.net/addgene:135421 ; RRID:Addgene_135421) For viral preps, please replace (Addgene plasmid # 135421) in the above sentence with: (Addgene viral prep # 135421-AAV1)
