[The description below was written by a language model from this plasmid's Addgene catalogue record and the feature table of its GenBank file.]
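Description:
pAAV-syn-FLEX-axon-jYCaMP1s is an AAV transfer plasmid for Cre-dependent, neuron-directed expression of an axon-targeted yellow genetically encoded calcium indicator. It is built on a pAAV backbone and propagated in E. coli through a high-copy ColE1/pUC-type origin with ampicillin selection (AmpR, beta-lactamase). An f1 origin is also present. The catalogue gives a total size of 6563 bp, whereas the held sequence record is 6255 bp. That record annotates only one AAV2 ITR, upstream of the cassette, and does not annotate the hSyn promoter, so the feature table is incomplete or differs somewhat from the catalogue entry.

According to the catalogue, expression is driven by the human Synapsin1 promoter. In the map this region is followed by a chimeric beta-globin/immunoglobulin intron. The payload is jYCaMP1s, the slow variant of the synthetic jYCaMP sensor, carrying an N-terminal GAP43 axon-targeting sequence. The annotated coding parts (6xHis, T7 leader, Xpress tag, the myosin light chain kinase calmodulin-binding peptide, and GFP-family primer sites) all lie on the complementary strand. This shows that the sensor sits inverted relative to the promoter.

The sensor is flanked by paired lox2272 and loxP sites in opposing orientation, forming a FLEX (flip-excision) switch. Cre inverts the cassette through one pair of sites, then excises a site of the other pair, which locks the coding sequence in the sense orientation. Expression is therefore confined to Cre-expressing neurons. A WPRE and an SV40 polyadenylation signal downstream enhance transcript expression and direct 3′ end processing.

The plasmid is intended for AAV production or direct transfection. The associated publication describes jYCaMP as optimized for two-photon calcium imaging at fiber laser wavelengths, and this construct directs the sensor to axons.
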