LOCUS       Exported 6255 bp ds-DNA circular SYN 12-MAY-2021
DEFINITION  Axon-targeted yellow protein calcium sensor expressed under human
            Synapsin1 promoter, Cre mediated flip-excision switch, for AAV
            production or direct transfection, slow variant.
ACCESSION   .
VERSION     .
KEYWORDS    pAAV-syn-FLEX-axon-jYCaMP1s
SOURCE      synthetic DNA construct
  ORGANISM  synthetic DNA construct
REFERENCE   1 (bases 1 to 6255)
  AUTHORS   Mohr MA, Bushey D, Aggarwal A, Marvin JS, Kim JJ, Marquez EJ, Liang
            Y, Patel R, Macklin JJ, Lee CY, Tsang A, Tsegaye G, Ahrens AM, Chen
            JL, Kim DS, Wong AM, Looger LL, Schreiter ER, Podgorski K
  TITLE     jYCaMP: an optimized calcium indicator for two-photon imaging at
            fiber laser wavelengths.
  JOURNAL   Nat Methods. 2020 May 25. pii: 10.1038/s41592-020-0835-7. doi:
            10.1038/s41592-020-0835-7.
  PUBMED    32451475
REFERENCE   2 (bases 1 to 6255)
  AUTHORS   .
  TITLE     Direct Submission
  JOURNAL   Exported May 12, 2021 from SnapGene Server 1.1.58
            http://www.snapgene.com
FEATURES             Location/Qualifiers
     source          1..6255
                     /organism="synthetic DNA construct"
                     /mol_type="other DNA"
     repeat_region   39..168
                     /label=AAV2 ITR
     intron          761..893
                     /label=chimeric intron
                     /note="chimera between introns from human beta-globin and
                     immunoglobulin heavy chain genes"
     primer_bind     876..895
                     /label=pMT2-F
                     /note="Synthetic intron, forward primer"
     protein_bind    complement(906..939)
                     /label=lox2272
                     /bound_moiety="Cre recombinase"
                     /note="Cre-mediated recombination occurs in the 8-bp core
                     sequence (GGATACTT). lox2272 sites are compatible with each
                     other, but incompatible with loxP or loxN sites (Lee and
                     Saito, 1988)."
     protein_bind    complement(1002..1035)
                     /label=loxP
                     /bound_moiety="Cre recombinase"
                     /note="Cre-mediated recombination occurs in the 8-bp core
                     sequence (GCATACAT)."
     primer_bind     1612..1631
                     /label=EXFP-R
                     /note="For distinguishing EGFP variants, reverse primer"
     primer_bind     1871..1892
                     /label=EGFP-N
                     /note="EGFP, reverse primer"
     primer_bind     complement(1998..2019)
                     /label=EGFP-C
                     /note="EGFP, forward primer"
     CDS             complement(2232..2288)
                     /codon_start=1
                     /product="calmodulin-binding peptide from avian smooth
                     muscle myosin light chain kinase"
                     /label=calmodulin-binding peptide
                     /translation="RRKWNKTGHAVRVIGRLSS"
     regulatory      2300..2309
                     /regulatory_class="other"
                     /note="vertebrate consensus sequence for strong initiation
                     of translation (Kozak, 1987)"
     CDS             complement(2316..2339)
                     /codon_start=1
                     /product="Xpress(TM) epitope tag, including an enterokinase
                     recognition and cleavage site"
                     /label=Xpress(TM) tag
                     /translation="DLYDDDDK"
     CDS             complement(2343..2375)
                     /codon_start=1
                     /product="leader peptide from bacteriophage T7 gene 10"
                     /label=T7 tag (gene 10 leader)
                     /note="promotes efficient translation in E. coli"
                     /translation="MASMTGGQQMG"
     CDS             complement(2379..2396)
                     /codon_start=1
                     /product="6xHis affinity tag"
                     /label=6xHis
                     /translation="HHHHHH"
     protein_bind    2493..2526
                     /label=lox2272
                     /bound_moiety="Cre recombinase"
                     /note="Cre-mediated recombination occurs in the 8-bp core
                     sequence (GGATACTT). lox2272 sites are compatible with each
                     other, but incompatible with loxP or loxN sites (Lee and
                     Saito, 1988)."
     protein_bind    2597..2630
                     /label=loxP
                     /bound_moiety="Cre recombinase"
                     /note="Cre-mediated recombination occurs in the 8-bp core
                     sequence (GCATACAT)."
     misc_feature    2702..3290
                     /label=WPRE
                     /note="woodchuck hepatitis virus posttranscriptional
                     regulatory element"
     primer_bind     complement(2755..2775)
                     /label=WPRE-R
                     /note="WPRE, reverse primer"
     CDS             complement(3173..3184)
                     /codon_start=1
                     /product="Factor Xa recognition and cleavage site"
                     /label=Factor Xa site
                     /translation="IEGR"
     polyA_signal    3368..3489
                     /label=SV40 poly(A) signal
                     /note="SV40 polyadenylation signal"
     primer_bind     complement(3379..3398)
                     /label=EBV-rev
                     /note="SV40 polyA terminator, reverse primer"
     primer_bind     3433..3452
                     /label=SV40pA-R
                     /note="SV40 polyA, reverse primer"
     primer_bind     complement(3846..3863)
                     /label=L4440
                     /note="L4440 vector, forward primer"
     rep_origin      complement(4017..4605)
                     /direction=LEFT
                     /label=ori
                     /note="high-copy-number ColE1/pMB1/pBR322/pUC origin of
                     replication"
     primer_bind     complement(4097..4116)
                     /label=pBR322ori-F
                     /note="pBR322 origin, forward primer"
     CDS             complement(4776..5636)
                     /codon_start=1
                     /gene="bla"
                     /product="beta-lactamase"
                     /label=AmpR
                     /note="confers resistance to ampicillin, carbenicillin, and
                     related antibiotics"
                     /translation="MSIQHFRVALIPFFAAFCLPVFAHPETLVKVKDAEDQLGARVGYI
                     ELDLNSGKILESFRPEERFPMMSTFKVLLCGAVLSRIDAGQEQLGRRIHYSQNDLVEYS
                     PVTEKHLTDGMTVRELCSAAITMSDNTAANLLLTTIGGPKELTAFLHNMGDHVTRLDRW
                     EPELNEAIPNDERDTTMPVAMATTLRKLLTGELLTLASRQQLIDWMEADKVAGPLLRSA
                     LPAGWFIADKSGAGERGSRGIIAALGPDGKPSRIVVIYTTGSQATMDERNRQIAEIGAS
                     LIKHW"
     primer_bind     5399..5418
                     /label=Amp-R
                     /note="Ampicillin resistance gene, reverse primer"
     promoter        complement(5637..5741)
                     /gene="bla"
                     /label=AmpR promoter
     rep_origin      complement(5767..6222)
                     /direction=LEFT
                     /label=f1 ori
                     /note="f1 bacteriophage origin of replication; arrow
                     indicates direction of (+) strand synthesis"
     primer_bind     complement(5904..5925)
                     /label=F1ori-F
                     /note="F1 origin, forward primer"
     primer_bind     6116..6135
                     /label=F1ori-R
                     /note="F1 origin, reverse primer"
ORIGIN
        1 aagggcgatc ggtgcgggcc tcttcgctat tacgccagct gcgcgctcgc tcgctcactg
       61 aggccgcccg ggcaaagccc gggcgtcggg cgacctttgg tcgcccggcc tcagtgagcg
      121 agcgagcgcg cagagaggga gtggccaact ccatcactag gggttccttg tagttaatga
      181 ttaacccgcc atgctactta tctacgtagc catgctctag gaagatccga gctccagtgt
      241 gctggaattc gcccttttca gtatttaaat tgacgaccga ccccgaccca ctggacaagc
      301 acccaacccc cattccccaa attgcgcatc ccctatcaga gagggggagg ggaaacagga
      361 tgcggcgagg cgcgtgcgca ctgccagctt cagcaccgcg gacagtgcct tcgcccccgc
      421 ctggcggcgc gcgccaccgc cgcctcagca ctgaaggcgc gctgacgtca ctcgccggtc
      481 ccccgcaaac tccccttccc ggccaccttg gtcgcgtccg cgccgccgcc ggcccagccg
      541 gaccgcacca cgcgaggcgc gagatagggg ggcacgggcg cgaccatctg cgctgcggcg
      601 ccggcgactc agcgctgcct cagtctgcgg tgggcagcgg aggagtcgtg tcgtgcctga
      661 gagcgcagct gtgctcctgg gcaccgcgca gtccgccccc gcggctcctg gccagaccac
      721 ccctaggacc ccctgcccca agtcgcagcc gttggatcag gtaagtatca aggttacaag
      781 acaggtttaa ggagaccaat agaaactggg cttgtcgaga cagagaagac tcttgcgttt
      841 ctgataggca cctattggtc ttactgacat ccactttgcc tttctctcca caggtgatga
      901 tccccataac ttcgtataaa gtatcctata cgaagttata tcaaaatagg aagaccaatg
      961 cttcaccatc gacccgaatt gccaagcatc accatcgaca cataacttcg tataatgtat
     1021 gctatacgaa gttatactag tgctagcgga tcctacttcg ctgtcatcat ttgtacaaac
     1081 tcttcgtagt ttacctgacc atccccatcg atgtctgctt ccctgatcat ttcatcaacc
     1141 tcttcatctg ttaacttctc tccaaggttt gtcatcacgt ggcgaagctc tgctgcactg
     1201 atgtagccat tgccatcctt atcaaacaca ccgaacgctt ctctaatttc ttcttccgtg
     1261 tccctgtatt tcatttttct tgccatcatt gtcaggaact cagggaagtc gattgtgccg
     1321 tcaccgtcgg catctacttc attgatcatg tcctgcagct ctgcttctgt ggggttctgc
     1381 cccagagacc gcatcaccgt ccccagctcc ttggttgtta ttgtcccatc cccgtccttg
     1441 tcaaataggg agaaaagctc tttaaattct gcgatctgct cttcagtcag ttggtcagga
     1501 aggttgtact ccagcttgtg ccccaggatg ttgccgtcct ccttgaagtc gatgccctta
     1561 agctcgatgc ggttcaccag ggtgtcgccc tcgaacttca cctcggcgcg ggtcttgtag
     1621 ttgccgtcgt ccttgaagaa gatggtgcgc tcctgcacgt agccttcggg catggcggac
     1681 ttgaagaagt cgtgctgctt catgtggtcg gggtagcggg cgaagcactg caggccgtag
     1741 cccagggtgg tcacgagggt gggccagggc acgggcagct tgccggtggt gcaaatcagc
     1801 ttcagggtca gcttgccgta ggtggcatcg ccctcaccct cgccggacac gctgaacttg
     1861 tggccgttta cgtcgccgtc cagctcgacc aggatgggca ccaccccggt gaacagctcc
     1921 tcgcccttgc tcaccatgct ccctccggta ccgcccttgt acagctcatc catgcccaga
     1981 gtgatcccgg cggcggtcac gaactccagc aggaccatgt gatcgcgctt ctcgttgggg
     2041 tctttgctaa gcacgggctg gtagctcagg tagtggttgt cgggcagcag cacggggccg
     2101 tcgccgatgg gggtgttctg ctggtagtga taggcgagct gcacgccgcc gtcctcgatg
     2161 ttgtggcgga tgtggaagtt cgccttgatg ccgttcttct gcttgtcggc ggtgatatag
     2221 acgttctcga gtgagctcag ccgacctatc actctgactg cgtgacctgt cttattccac
     2281 ttacgacgtg atgagtcgac catggtggcg agatccttat cgtcatcgtc gtacagatcc
     2341 cgacccattt gctgtccacc agtcatgcta gccataccgt gatgatgatg gtgatgagaa
     2401 ccaatctttt ggtcctcatc attcttttca acctgtttgg ttcttctcat acagcacagc
     2461 atggtggcga tatcaccggt ggtaccacta gtataacttc gtataggata ctttatacga
     2521 agttatcatt gggattcttc ctattttgat ccaagcatca ccatcgaccc tctagtccaa
     2581 atctcaccat cgacccataa cttcgtatag catacattat acgaagttat gtccctcgaa
     2641 gaggttcgaa acactgaaaa gggccaattc tgcaaatgat ccactcgaga agcttatcga
     2701 taatcaacct ctggattaca aaatttgtga aagattgact ggtattctta actatgttgc
     2761 tccttttacg ctatgtggat acgctgcttt aatgcctttg tatcatgcta ttgcttcccg
     2821 tatggctttc attttctcct ccttgtataa atcctggttg ctgtctcttt atgaggagtt
     2881 gtggcccgtt gtcaggcaac gtggcgtggt gtgcactgtg tttgctgacg caacccccac
     2941 tggttggggc attgccacca cctgtcagct cctttccggg actttcgctt tccccctccc
     3001 tattgccacg gcggaactca tcgccgcctg ccttgcccgc tgctggacag gggctcggct
     3061 gttgggcact gacaattccg tggtgttgtc ggggaaatca tcgtcctttc cttggctgct
     3121 cgcctgtgtt gccacctgga ttctgcgcgg gacgtccttc tgctacgtcc cttcggccct
     3181 caatccagcg gaccttcctt cccgcggcct gctgccggct ctgcggcctc ttccgcgtct
     3241 tcgccttcgc cctcagacga gtcggatctc cctttgggcc gcctccccgc atcgataccg
     3301 tcgacccggg cggccgctcg agcatgcatc tagagtcgac ccgggcggcc gcttcgagca
     3361 gacatgataa gatacattga tgagtttgga caaaccacaa ctagaatgca gtgaaaaaaa
     3421 tgctttattt gtgaaatttg tgatgctatt gctttatttg taaccattat aagctgcaat
     3481 aaacaagtta acaacaacaa ttgcattcat tttatgtttc aggttcaggg ggagatgtgg
     3541 gaggtttttt aaagcaagta aaacctctac aaatgtggta aaatcgataa ggatcttcct
     3601 agagcatggc tacgtagata agtagcatgg cgggttaatc attaactaca aggaacccct
     3661 agtgatggag ttggccactc cctctctgcg cgctcgctcg ctcactgagg acgcccgggc
     3721 tttgcccggg cggcgcccgg gctttgcccg ggcggcctca gtgagcgagc gagcgcgcag
     3781 ctgcattaat gaatcggcca acgcgcgggg agaggcggtt tgcgtattgg gcgctcttcc
     3841 gcttcctcgc tcactgactc gctgcgctcg gtcgttcggc tgcggcgagc ggtatcagct
     3901 cactcaaagg cggtaatacg gttatccaca gaatcagggg ataacgcagg aaagaacatg
     3961 tgagcaaaag gccagcaaaa ggccaggaac cgtaaaaagg ccgcgttgct ggcgtttttc
     4021 cataggctcc gcccccctga cgagcatcac aaaaatcgac gctcaagtca gaggtggcga
     4081 aacccgacag gactataaag ataccaggcg tttccccctg gaagctccct cgtgcgctct
     4141 cctgttccga ccctgccgct taccggatac ctgtccgcct ttctcccttc gggaagcgtg
     4201 gcgctttctc atagctcacg ctgtaggtat ctcagttcgg tgtaggtcgt tcgctccaag
     4261 ctgggctgtg tgcacgaacc ccccgttcag cccgaccgct gcgccttatc cggtaactat
     4321 cgtcttgagt ccaacccggt aagacacgac ttatcgccac tggcagcagc cactggtaac
     4381 aggattagca gagcgaggta tgtaggcggt gctacagagt tcttgaagtg gtggcctaac
     4441 tacggctaca ctagaagaac agtatttggt atctgcgctc tgctgaagcc agttaccttc
     4501 ggaaaaagag ttggtagctc ttgatccggc aaacaaacca ccgctggtag cggtggtttt
     4561 tttgtttgca agcagcagat tacgcgcaga aaaaaaggat ctcaagaaga tcctttgatc
     4621 ttttctacgg ggtctgacgc tcagtggaac gaaaactcac gttaagggat tttggtcatg
     4681 agattatcaa aaaggatctt cacctagatc cttttaaatt aaaaatgaag ttttaaatca
     4741 atctaaagta tatatgagta aacttggtct gacagttacc aatgcttaat cagtgaggca
     4801 cctatctcag cgatctgtct atttcgttca tccatagttg cctgactccc cgtcgtgtag
     4861 ataactacga tacgggaggg cttaccatct ggccccagtg ctgcaatgat accgcgagac
     4921 ccacgctcac cggctccaga tttatcagca ataaaccagc cagccggaag ggccgagcgc
     4981 agaagtggtc ctgcaacttt atccgcctcc atccagtcta ttaattgttg ccgggaagct
     5041 agagtaagta gttcgccagt taatagtttg cgcaacgttg ttgccattgc tacaggcatc
     5101 gtggtgtcac gctcgtcgtt tggtatggct tcattcagct ccggttccca acgatcaagg
     5161 cgagttacat gatcccccat gttgtgcaaa aaagcggtta gctccttcgg tcctccgatc
     5221 gttgtcagaa gtaagttggc cgcagtgtta tcactcatgg ttatggcagc actgcataat
     5281 tctcttactg tcatgccatc cgtaagatgc ttttctgtga ctggtgagta ctcaaccaag
     5341 tcattctgag aatagtgtat gcggcgaccg agttgctctt gcccggcgtc aatacgggat
     5401 aataccgcgc cacatagcag aactttaaaa gtgctcatca ttggaaaacg ttcttcgggg
     5461 cgaaaactct caaggatctt accgctgttg agatccagtt cgatgtaacc cactcgtgca
     5521 cccaactgat cttcagcatc ttttactttc accagcgttt ctgggtgagc aaaaacagga
     5581 aggcaaaatg ccgcaaaaaa gggaataagg gcgacacgga aatgttgaat actcatactc
     5641 ttcctttttc aatattattg aagcatttat cagggttatt gtctcatgag cggatacata
     5701 tttgaatgta tttagaaaaa taaacaaata ggggttccgc gcacatttcc ccgaaaagtg
     5761 ccacctaaat tgtaagcgtt aatattttgt taaaattcgc gttaaatttt tgttaaatca
     5821 gctcattttt taaccaatag gccgaaatcg gcaaaatccc ttataaatca aaagaataga
     5881 ccgagatagg gttgagtgtt gttccagttt ggaacaagag tccactatta aagaacgtgg
     5941 actccaacgt caaaggnnnn nnnnnnnnnn nnnnnnnnnn nnnnnnnnnn nnnnnnnnnn
     6001 nnnnntnnnn nnnnnnnnnn nnnnnnnnnn nnnnnnnnnn nnnnnnnnnn nnnnnnnnnn
     6061 nnnnnnnnnn nnnnnnnnnn nnnnnnnnnn nnnnnnngnn nnnnnnnnnn nnnnnnnnnn
     6121 nnnnnnnnnn nnnnnnnnnn nnnnnnnnnn nnnnnnnnnn nnnnnnnnnn nnnnnnnnnn
     6181 nnnnnnnnnn nnnnnnnnnn nnnnnnnnnn nnnnnnnnnn nncccattcg ccattcaggc
     6241 tgcgcaactg ttggg
//
